>Addgene plasmid #80668 | pENTR-SYNZIP13 | depositor full sequence | sequence record 157339 | pENTR-SYNZIP13 sequence 2727 bps
CTTTCCTGCGTTATCCCCTGATTCTGTGGATAACCGTATTACCGCCTTTGAGTGAGCTGATACCGCTCGC
CGCAGCCGAACGACCGAGCGCAGCGAGTCAGTGAGCGAGGAAGCGGAAGAGCGCCCAATACGCAAACCGC
CTCTCCCCGCGCGTTGGCCGATTCATTAATGCAGCTGGCACGACAGGTTTCCCGACTGGAAAGCGGGCAG
TGAGCGCAACGCAATTAATACGCGTACCGCTAGCCAGGAAGAGTTTGTAGAAACGCAAAAAGGCCATCCG
TCAGGATGGCCTTCTGCTTAGTTTGATGCCTGGCAGTTTATGGCGGGCGTCCTGCCCGCCACCCTCCGGG
CCGTTGCTTCACAACGTTCAAATCCGCTCCCGGCGGATTTGTCCTACTCAGGAGAGCGTTCACCGACAAA
CAACAGATAAAACGAAAGGCCCAGTCTTCCGACTGAGCCTTTCGTTTTATTTGATGCCTGGCAGTTCCCT
ACTCTCGCGTTAACGCTAGCATGGATGTTTTCCCAGTCACGACGTTGTAAAACGACGGCCAGTCTTAAGC
TCGGGCCCCAAATAATGATTTTATTTTGACTGATAGTGACCTGTTCGTTGCAACAAATTGATGAGCAATG
CTTTTTTATAATGCCAACTTTGTACAAAAAAGCAGGCTCCGCGGCCGCCCCCTTCACCATGGGATCCCAG
AAAGTTGAAGAACTGAAAAACAAAATCGCGGAACTGGAAAACCGTAACGCGGTTAAAAAGAACCGTGTTG
CGCACCTGAAACAGGAAATCGCTTATCTGAAAGACGAACTGGCGGCTCACGAATTTGAATGATAAAAGGG
TGGGCGCGCCGACCCAGCTTTCTTGTACAAAGTTGGCATTATAAGAAAGCATTGCTTATCAATTTGTTGC
AACGAACAGGTCACTATCAGTCAAAATAAAATCATTATTTGCCATCCAGCTGATATCCCCTATAGTGAGT
CGTATTACATGGTCATAGCTGTTTCCTGGCAGCTCTGGCCCGTGTCTCAAAATCTCTGATGTTACATTGC
ACAAGATAAAAATATATCATCATGAACAATAAAACTGTCTGCTTACATAAACAGTAATACAAGGGGTGTT
ATGAGCCATATTCAACGGGAAACGTCGAGGCCGCGATTAAATTCCAACATGGATGCTGATTTATATGGGT
ATAAATGGGCTCGCGATAATGTCGGGCAATCAGGTGCGACAATCTATCGCTTGTATGGGAAGCCCGATGC
GCCAGAGTTGTTTCTGAAACATGGCAAAGGTAGCGTTGCCAATGATGTTACAGATGAGATGGTCAGACTA
AACTGGCTGACGGAATTTATGCCTCTTCCGACCATCAAGCATTTTATCCGTACTCCTGATGATGCATGGT
TACTCACCACTGCGATCCCCGGAAAAACAGCATTCCAGGTATTAGAAGAATATCCTGATTCAGGTGAAAA
TATTGTTGATGCGCTGGCAGTGTTCCTGCGCCGGTTGCATTCGATTCCTGTTTGTAATTGTCCTTTTAAC
AGCGATCGCGTATTTCGTCTCGCTCAGGCGCAATCACGAATGAATAACGGTTTGGTTGATGCGAGTGATT
TTGATGACGAGCGTAATGGCTGGCCTGTTGAACAAGTCTGGAAAGAAATGCATAAACTTTTGCCATTCTC
ACCGGATTCAGTCGTCACTCATGGTGATTTCTCACTTGATAACCTTATTTTTGACGAGGGGAAATTAATA
GGTTGTATTGATGTTGGACGAGTCGGAATCGCAGACCGATACCAGGATCTTGCCATCCTATGGAACTGCC
TCGGTGAGTTTTCTCCTTCATTACAGAAACGGCTTTTTCAAAAATATGGTATTGATAATCCTGATATGAA
TAAATTGCAGTTTCATTTGATGCTCGATGAGTTTTTCTAATCAGAATTGGTTAATTGGTTGTAACACTGG
CAGAGCATTACGCTGACTTGACGGGACGGCGCAAGCTCATGACCAAAATCCCTTAACGTGAGTTACGCGT
CGTTCCACTGAGCGTCAGACCCCGTAGAAAAGATCAAAGGATCTTCTTGAGATCCTTTTTTTCTGCGCGT
AATCTGCTGCTTGCAAACAAAAAAACCACCGCTACCAGCGGTGGTTTGTTTGCCGGATCAAGAGCTACCA
ACTCTTTTTCCGAAGGTAACTGGCTTCAGCAGAGCGCAGATACCAAATACTGTCCTTCTAGTGTAGCCGT
AGTTAGGCCACCACTTCAAGAACTCTGTAGCACCGCCTACATACCTCGCTCTGCTAATCCTGTTACCAGT
GGCTGCTGCCAGTGGCGATAAGTCGTGTCTTACCGGGTTGGACTCAAGACGATAGTTACCGGATAAGGCG
CAGCGGTCGGGCTGAACGGGGGGTTCGTGCACACAGCCCAGCTTGGAGCGAACGACCTACACCGAACTGA
GATACCTACAGCGTGAGCATTGAGAAAGCGCCACGCTTCCCGAAGGGAGAAAGGCGGACAGGTATCCGGT
AAGCGGCAGGGTCGGAACAGGAGAGCGCACGAGGGAGCTTCCAGGGGGAAACGCCTGGTATCTTTATAGT
CCTGTCGGGTTTCGCCACCTCTGACTTGAGCGTCGATTTTTGTGATGCTCGTCAGGGGGGCGGAGCCTAT
GGAAAAACGCCAGCAACGCGGCCTTTTTACGGTTCCTGGCCTTTTGCTGGCCTTTTGCTCACATGTT
Features (pLannotate 1.2.2; 9 found; start..end, strand, type, name):
    121..213     +  CDS            lacI (fragment): lac repressor; lacI; The lac repressor binds to the lac operator to inhibit transcription in E. coli. This inhibition can be relieved by adding lactose or isopropyl-β-D-thiogalactopyranoside (IPTG).
    268..295     -  terminator     rrnB T2 terminator: transcription terminator T2 from the E. coli rrnB gene
    427..470     +  terminator     rrnB T1 terminator: Escherichia coli rrnB; transcription terminator T1 from the E. coli rrnB gene
    517..553     -  CDS            lacZα (fragment): LacZα fragment of β-galactosidase; lacZ fragment
    569..668     +  protein_bind   attL1: mutant version of attL; recombination site for the Gateway® LR reaction LR Clonase™
    852..951     -  protein_bind   attL2: mutant version of attL; recombination site for the Gateway® LR reaction LR Clonase™
    969..987     -  promoter       T7 promoter: promoter for bacteriophage T7 RNA polymerase
   1121..1930    +  CDS            KanR: aminoglycoside phosphotransferase; aph(3')-Ia; confers resistance to kanamycin in bacteria or G418 (Geneticin®) in eukaryotes
   2077..2665    +  rep_origin     ori: high-copy-number ColE1/pMB1/pBR322/pUC origin of replication
