[The description below was written by a language model from this plasmid's Addgene catalogue record and pLannotate feature annotations shown in this document.]
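Description:
pENTR-SYNZIP13 is a Gateway entry clone built on the Invitrogen pENTR/D-TOPO backbone and carrying a 135 bp synthetic insert that encodes SYNZIP13, one of a set of designed coiled-coil peptides characterised as heterospecific protein–protein interaction domains. The insert was introduced by TOPO cloning, giving a plasmid of 2,727 bp. It is propagated in E. coli through a high-copy ColE1/pUC-type origin and selected with kanamycin via the aph(3')-Ia aminoglycoside phosphotransferase gene.

In the annotated sequence, the region between the attL1 and attL2 recombination sites is where the SYNZIP13 coding sequence sits, although the annotation tool did not label the insert itself. These attL sites allow an LR Clonase reaction to transfer the peptide-coding segment into any attR-containing destination vector, so the same module can be moved into bacterial, yeast or other expression contexts and fused to partners supplied by the destination plasmid. As is typical of an entry vector, there is no promoter positioned to express the insert. The rrnB T1 and T2 terminators upstream of attL1 insulate the cloning site from read-through transcription, and a T7 promoter lies beyond attL2 on the reverse strand, oriented back toward the insert. The short lacI and lacZα fragments flagged in the table are backbone remnants rather than functional genes, and M13 forward and reverse primer sites flank the cassette for sequence verification.

The construct serves as a source clone for the SYNZIP13 interaction domain, suited to synthetic biology work that uses specific coiled-coil pairing to bring proteins together. The record does not state its binding partner(s).
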