Addgene plasmid #80668: pENTR-SYNZIP13
Purpose: Encodes the synthetic coiled coil peptide SYNZIP13
Depositing lab: Amy Keating. Depositing organization: Massachusetts Institute of Technology. Publication: SYNZIP protein interaction toolbox: in vitro and in vivo specifications of heterospecific coiled-coil interaction domains. Thompson KE, Bashor CJ, Lim WA, Keating AE. ACS Synth Biol. 2012 Apr 20;1(4):118-29. 10.1021/sb200015u PubMed 22558529.
Backbone
  Vector backbone: pENTR_D-TOPO
  Backbone manufacturer: Invitrogen
  Backbone size w/o insert (bp): 2592
  Vector type: Entry vector
Growth in bacteria
  Bacterial resistance: Kanamycin, 50 μg/mL
  Growth temperature: 37°C
  Growth strain: DH5alpha
  Copy number: Unknown
Gene/Insert
  Gene/Insert name: SYNZIP13
  Species: Synthetic
  Insert size (bp): 135
  Cloning method: TOPO Cloning
  Sequencing primers: 5′ M13 (-21) Forward, TGTAAAACGACGGCCAGT; 3′ M13 Reverse, CAGGAAACAGCTATGAC
Terms and licenses: Academic/Nonprofit Terms; Industry Terms: Not Available to Industry
How to cite: pENTR-SYNZIP13 was a gift from Amy Keating (Addgene plasmid # 80668 ; http://n2t.net/addgene:80668 ; RRID:Addgene_80668)
