>Addgene plasmid #80668 | pENTR-SYNZIP13 | depositor partial sequence | sequence record 157340 | SYNZIP13
CAGAAAGTTGAAGAACTGAAAAACAAAATCGCGGAACTGGAAAACCGTAACGCGGTTAAAAAGAACCGTG
TTGCGCACCTGAAACAGGAAATCGCTTATCTGAAAGACGAACTGGCGGCTCACGAATTTGAATGATAA
