>Addgene plasmid #80668 | pENTR-SYNZIP13 | addgene partial sequence | sequence record 164542 | M13-Rev 5'-CAGGAAACAGCTATGACC-3'
TAATGATTTTATTTTGACTGATAGTGACCTGTTCGTTGCAACAAATTGATAAGCAATGCTTTCTTATAAT
GCCAACTTTGTACAAGAAAGCTGGGTCGGCGCGCCCACCCTTTTATCATTCAAATTCGTGAGCCGCCAGT
TCGTCTTTCAGATAAGCGATTTCCTGTTTCAGGTGCGCAACACGGTTCTTTTTAACCGCGTTACGGTTTT
CCAGTTCCGCGATTTTGTTTTTCAGTTCTTCAACTTTCTGGGATCCCATGGTGAAGGGGGCGGCCGCGGA
GCCTGCTTTTTTGTACAAAGTTGGCATTATAAAAAAGCATTGCTCATCAATTTGTTGCAACGAACAGGTC
ACTATCAGTCAAAATAAAATCATTATTTGGGGCCCGAGCTTAAGACTGGCCGTCGTTTTACAACGTCGTG
ACTGGGAAAACATCCATGCTAGCGTTAACGCGAGAGTAGGGAACTGCCAGGCATCAAATAAAACGAAAGG
CTCAGTCGGAAGACTGGGCCTTTCGTTTTATCTG
