>Addgene plasmid #80668 | pENTR-SYNZIP13 | addgene partial sequence | sequence record 164545 | M13-F20 5'-TGTAAAACGACGGCCAGT-3'
ACTGATAGTGACCTGTTCGTTGCAACAAATTGATGAGCAATGCTTTTTTATAATGCCAACTTTGTACAAA
AAAGCAGGCTCCGCGGCCGCCCCCTTCACCATGGGATCCCAGAAAGTTGAAGAACTGAAAAACAAAATCG
CGGAACTGGAAAACCGTAACGCGGTTAAAAAGAACCGTGTTGCGCACCTGAAACAGGAAATCGCTTATCT
GAAAGACGAACTGGCGGCTCACGAATTTGAATGATAAAAGGGTGGGCGCGCCGACCCAGCTTTCTTGTAC
AAAGTTGGCATTATAAGAAAGCATTGCTTATCAATTTGTTGCAACGAACAGGTCACTATCAGTCAAAATA
AAATCATTATTTGCCATCCAGCTGATATCCCCTATAGTGAGTCGTATTACATGGTC
